Addgene plasmid #107114: pET21d-colEdes6/Imdes6
Purpose: plasmid for expression of computationally designed colicin endonuclease and immunity pair, des6
Depositing lab: Sarel Fleishman. Depositing organization: Weizmann Institute of Science. Publication: Ultrahigh specificity in a network of computationally designed protein-interaction pairs. Netzer R, Listov D, Lipsh R, Dym O, Albeck S, Knop O, Kleanthous C, Fleishman SJ. Nat Commun. 2018 Dec 11;9(1):5286. doi: 10.1038/s41467-018-07722-9. PubMed 30538236.
Backbone
  Vector backbone: pET21d
  Backbone size w/o insert (bp): 5440
  Vector type: Bacterial Expression
Growth in bacteria
  Bacterial resistance: Ampicillin, 100 μg/mL
  Growth temperature: 37°C
  Growth strain: T7 Express lysY/Iq (NEB)
  Copy number: High Copy
Gene/Insert
  Gene/Insert name: colEdes6/Imdes6
  Species: Synthetic
  Promoter: T7
  Tag / fusion protein: His-tag (C terminal on backbone)
  Cloning method: Restriction Enzyme; 5′ cloning site NcoI (not destroyed); 3′ cloning site XhoI (not destroyed)
  Sequencing primers: 5′ TAATACGACTCACTATAGGG; 3′ GCTAGTTATTGCTCAGCGG
Terms and licenses: Academic/Nonprofit Terms; Industry Terms: Not Available to Industry
Depositor comments: Two genes in tandem (colE, Im), separated by 2 nucleotides (AA). See partial sequences. AA sequence of colEdes6: MESKRNKPGKATGKGKPVGDRWLDDAGKDSGAPIPDRIADKLRDKEFKNFDDFRKKFWEEVSKDPDLAKQFNRANREHIKQGQAPFAPKKNQVGGRQTFELHHDKPISQDGGVYDMNNIRVTTPKRHIDIHRGK and AA sequence of Imdes6: MELKHSISDYTEAEFLEFVKKIFSQGRLEETRPLVEEFERLTEHPDGSDLVYYPRDDREDSPEGIVKEIKEWRAANGKSGFKQGLEHHHHHH
How to cite: pET21d-colEdes6/Imdes6 was a gift from Sarel Fleishman (Addgene plasmid # 107114 ; http://n2t.net/addgene:107114 ; RRID:Addgene_107114)
