[The description below was written by a language model from this plasmid's Addgene catalogue record and pLannotate feature annotations shown in this document.]
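Description:
pET21d-colEdes6/Imdes6 is a bacterial expression plasmid built on the pET21d backbone for co-producing a computationally designed colicin endonuclease domain and its cognate immunity protein, the pair designated des6. The sequenced record is about 6.0 kb. It is maintained in E. coli through a ColE1/pBR322-type origin accompanied by the bom site and the rop gene. The catalogue lists it as high copy, although rop normally moderates copy number. Selection is by ampicillin via the β-lactamase gene, and an f1 origin allows single-stranded DNA production. Short tetracycline-resistance fragments flanking the lacI region are non-functional remnants of the pBR322 lineage.

The synthetic insert sits between the NcoI and XhoI sites, downstream of a T7 promoter, lac operator and the T7 gene 10 ribosome binding site, and is followed by the T7 terminator. The plasmid-borne lacI keeps transcription repressed until IPTG is added in a host that supplies T7 RNA polymerase. The two open reading frames are arranged in tandem on a single transcript, separated by only two nucleotides. The first encodes the colicin DNase-like domain, annotated by similarity to colicin E2. The second encodes the immunity protein, annotated by similarity to the E2 immunity protein, and is fused at its C terminus to the backbone-encoded hexahistidine tag. Co-expression lets the immunity protein neutralise the otherwise toxic nuclease, and the tag on the immunity protein should allow the complex to be recovered by metal-affinity purification. The small "SET1" hit after the tag is probably an annotation artefact of vector sequence. The plasmid serves to produce the des6 pair for studies of designed, highly specific protein–protein interactions.
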