Features (pLannotate 1.2.2; 20 found; start..end, strand, type, name):
     15..603     +  rep_origin     ori: high-copy-number ColE1/pMB1/pBR322/pUC origin of replication
    789..928     -  misc_feature   bom: basis of mobility region from pBR322
   1030..1221    -  CDS            rop: Rop protein, which maintains plasmids at low copy number; rop
   1238..1618    +  CDS            YPB1_ECOLX: Protein predicted: Swiss-Prot protein existence level 4. From Escherichia coli.
   1690..1981    -  CDS            TcR (fragment): tetracycline efflux protein; tet; confers resistance to tetracycline
   1996..2017    -  protein_bind   CAP binding site: CAP binding activates transcription in the presence of cAMP. E. coli catabolite activator protein
   2030..3111    -  CDS            lacI: lac repressor; lacI; The lac repressor binds to the lac operator to inhibit transcription in E. coli. This inhibition can be relieved by adding lactose or isopropyl-β-D-thiogalactopyranoside (IPTG).
   3112..3189    -  promoter       lacI promoter: lacI
   3197..3476    -  CDS            TcR (fragment): tetracycline efflux protein; tet; confers resistance to tetracycline
   3498..3516    +  promoter       T7 promoter: promoter for bacteriophage T7 RNA polymerase
   3517..3541    +  protein_bind   lac operator: The lac repressor binds to the lac operator to inhibit transcription in E. coli. This inhibition can be relieved by adding lactose or isopropyl-β-D-thiogalactopyranoside (IPTG). lac repressor encoded by lacI
   3556..3578    +  RBS            RBS: efficient ribosome binding site from bacteriophage T7 gene 10 (Olins and Rangwala, 1989)
   3600..3986    +  CDS            col (fragment): CEA2_ECOLX - Also known as ceaB. Experimental evidence at protein level: Swiss-Prot protein existence level 1. Colicins are polypeptide toxins produced by and active against E.coli and closely related bacteria. From Escherichia coli.
   3992..4243    +  CDS            imm: IMM2_ECOLX - Also known as ceiB. Experimental evidence at protein level: Swiss-Prot protein existence level 1. This protein is able to protect a cell, which harbors the plasmid ColE2 encoding colicin E2, against colicin E2. From Escherichia coli.
   4250..4267    +  CDS            9xHis (fragment): 9xHis affinity tag
   4277..4326    +  CDS            SET1 (fragment): solubility-enhancement tag derived from T7 phage gene 10B
   4334..4381    +  terminator     T7 terminator: transcription terminator for bacteriophage T7 RNA polymerase
   4418..4846    +  rep_origin     f1 ori (sequence partly withheld): f1 bacteriophage origin of replication; arrow indicates direction of (+) strand synthesis
   4899..5003    +  promoter       AmpR promoter: bla
   5004..5864    +  CDS            AmpR: β-lactamase; bla; confers resistance to ampicillin, carbenicillin, and related antibiotics
>Addgene plasmid #107114 | pET21d-colEdes6/Imdes6 | addgene full sequence | sequence record 204347 | Addgene NGS Result
ATCAAAGGATCTTCTTGAGATCCTTTTTTTCTGCGCGTAATCTGCTGCTTGCAAACAAAAAAACCACCGC
TACCAGCGGTGGTTTGTTTGCCGGATCAAGAGCTACCAACTCTTTTTCCGAAGGTAACTGGCTTCAGCAG
AGCGCAGATACCAAATACTGTCCTTCTAGTGTAGCCGTAGTTAGGCCACCACTTCAAGAACTCTGTAGCA
CCGCCTACATACCTCGCTCTGCTAATCCTGTTACCAGTGGCTGCTGCCAGTGGCGATAAGTCGTGTCTTA
CCGGGTTGGACTCAAGACGATAGTTACCGGATAAGGCGCAGCGGTCGGGCTGAACGGGGGGTTCGTGCAC
ACAGCCCAGCTTGGAGCGAACGACCTACACCGAACTGAGATACCTACAGCGTGAGCTATGAGAAAGCGCC
ACGCTTCCCGAAGGGAGAAAGGCGGACAGGTATCCGGTAAGCGGCAGGGTCGGAACAGGAGAGCGCACGA
GGGAGCTTCCAGGGGGAAACGCCTGGTATCTTTATAGTCCTGTCGGGTTTCGCCACCTCTGACTTGAGCG
TCGATTTTTGTGATGCTCGTCAGGGGGGCGGAGCCTATGGAAAAACGCCAGCAACGCGGCCTTTTTACGG
TTCCTGGCCTTTTGCTGGCCTTTTGCTCACATGTTCTTTCCTGCGTTATCCCCTGATTCTGTGGATAACC
GTATTACCGCCTTTGAGTGAGCTGATACCGCTCGCCGCAGCCGAACGACCGAGCGCAGCGAGTCAGTGAG
CGAGGAAGCGGAAGAGCGCCTGATGCGGTATTTTCTCCTTACGCATCTGTGCGGTATTTCACACCGCAAT
GGTGCACTCTCAGTACAATCTGCTCTGATGCCGCATAGTTAAGCCAGTATACACTCCGCTATCGCTACGT
GACTGGGTCATGGCTGCGCCCCGACACCCGCCAACACCCGCTGACGCGCCCTGACGGGCTTGTCTGCTCC
CGGCATCCGCTTACAGACAAGCTGTGACCGTCTCCGGGAGCTGCATGTGTCAGAGGTTTTCACCGTCATC
ACCGAAACGCGCGAGGCAGCTGCGGTAAAGCTCATCAGCGTGGTCGTGAAGCGATTCACAGATGTCTGCC
TGTTCATCCGCGTCCAGCTCGTTGAGTTTCTCCAGAAGCGTTAATGTCTGGCTTCTGATAAAGCGGGCCA
TGTTAAGGGCGGTTTTTTCCTGTTTGGTCACTGATGCCTCCGTGTAAGGGGGATTTCTGTTCATGGGGGT
AATGATACCGATGAAACGAGAGAGGATGCTCACGATACGGGTTACTGATGATGAACATGCCCGGTTACTG
GAACGTTGTGAGGGTAAACAACTGGCGGTATGGATGCGGCGGGACCAGAGAAAAATCACTCAGGGTCAAT
GCCAGCGCTTCGTTAATACAGATGTAGGTGTTCCACAGGGTAGCCAGCAGCATCCTGCGATGCAGATCCG
GAACATAATGGTGCAGGGCGCTGACTTCCGCGTTTCCAGACTTTACGAAACACGGAAACCGAAGACCATT
CATGTTGTTGCTCAGGTCGCAGACGTTTTGCAGCAGCAGTCGCTTCACGTTCGCTCGCGTATCGGTGATT
CATTCTGCTAACCAGTAAGGCAACCCCGCCAGCCTAGCCGGGTCCTCAACGACAGGAGCACGATCATGCG
CACCCGTGGGGCCGCCATGCCGGCGATAATGGCCTGCTTCTCGCCGAAACGTTTGGTGGCGGGACCAGTG
ACGAAGGCTTGAGCGAGGGCGTGCAAGATTCCGAATACCGCAAGCGACAGGCCGATCATCGTCGCGCTCC
AGCGAAAGCGGTCCTCGCCGAAAATGACCCAGAGCGCTGCCGGCACCTGTCCTACGAGTTGCATGATAAA
GAAGACAGTCATAAGTGCGGCGACGATAGTCATGCCCCGCGCCCACCGGAAGGAGCTGACTGGGTTGAAG
GCTCTCAAGGGCATCGGTCGAGATCCCGGTGCCTAATGAGTGAGCTAACTTACATTAATTGCGTTGCGCT
CACTGCCCGCTTTCCAGTCGGGAAACTGTCGTGCCAGCTGCATTAATGAATCGGCCAACGCGCGGGGAGA
GGCGGTTTGCGTATTGGGCGCCAGGGTGGTTTTTCTTTTCACCAGTGAGACGGGCAACAGCTGATTGCCC
TTCACCGCCTGGCCCTGAGAGAGTTGCAGCAAGCGGTCCACGCTGGTTTGCCCCAGCAGGCGAAAATCCT
GTTTGATGGTGGTTAACGGCGGGATATAACATGAGCTGTCTTCGGTATCGTCGTATCCCACTACCGAGAT
ATCCGCACCAACGCGCAGCCCGGACTCGGTAATGGCGCGCATTGCGCCCAGCGCCATCTGATCGTTGGCA
ACCAGCATCGCAGTGGGAACGATGCCCTCATTCAGCATTTGCATGGTTTGTTGAAAACCGGACATGGCAC
TCCAGTCGCCTTCCCGTTCCGCTATCGGCTGAATTTGATTGCGAGTGAGATATTTATGCCAGCCAGCCAG
ACGCAGACGCGCCGAGACAGAACTTAATGGGCCCGCTAACAGCGCGATTTGCTGGTGACCCAATGCGACC
AGATGCTCCACGCCCAGTCGCGTACCGTCTTCATGGGAGAAAATAATACTGTTGATGGGTGTCTGGTCAG
AGACATCAAGAAATAACGCCGGAACATTAGTGCAGGCAGCTTCCACAGCAATGGCATCCTGGTCATCCAG
CGGATAGTTAATGATCAGCCCACTGACGCGTTGCGCGAGAAGATTGTGCACCGCCGCTTTACAGGCTTCG
ACGCCGCTTCGTTCTACCATCGACACCACCACGCTGGCACCCAGTTGATCGGCGCGAGATTTAATCGCCG
CGACAATTTGCGACGGCGCGTGCAGGGCCAGACTGGAGGTGGCAACGCCAATCAGCAACGACTGTTTGCC
CGCCAGTTGTTGTGCCACGCGGTTGGGAATGTAATTCAGCTCCGCCATCGCCGCTTCCACTTTTTCCCGC
GTTTTCGCAGAAACGTGGCTGGCCTGGTTCACCACGCGGGAAACGGTCTGATAAGAGACACCGGCATACT
CTGCGACATCGTATAACGTTACTGGTTTCACATTCACCACCCTGAATTGACTCTCTTCCGGGCGCTATCA
TGCCATACCGCGAAAGGTTTTGCGCCATTCGATGGTGTCCGGGATCTCGACGCTCTCCCTTATGCGACTC
CTGCATTAGGAAGCAGCCCAGTAGTAGGTTGAGGCCGTTGAGCACCGCCGCCGCAAGGAATGGTGCATGC
AAGGAGATGGCGCCCAACAGTCCCCCGGCCACGGGGCCTGCCACCATACCCACGCCGAAACAAGCGCTCA
TGAGCCCGAAGTGGCGAGCCCGATCTTCCCCATCGGTGATGTCGGCGATATAGGCGCCAGCAACCGCACC
TGTGGCGCCGGTGATGCCGGCCACGATGCGTCCGGCGTAGAGGATCGAGATCTCGATCCCGCGAAATTAA
TACGACTCACTATAGGGGAATTGTGAGCGGATAACAATTCCCCTCTAGAAATAATTTTGTTTAACTTTAA
GAAGGAGATATACCATGGAGAGTAAACGGAATAAGCCAGGGAAGGCGACAGGTAAAGGTAAACCAGTTGG
TGATCGTTGGCTGGACGACGCGGGTAAAGATTCTGGTGCGCCGATCCCAGATCGTATCGCGGACAAACTG
CGTGACAAAGAATTCAAAAACTTCGACGACTTCCGTAAGAAATTCTGGGAAGAAGTTTCTAAAGACCCAG
ACCTCGCGAAACAGTTCAACCGTGCGAACCGTGAACACATCAAACAGGGTCAGGCGCCGTTCGCGCCGAA
GAAGAACCAGGTTGGTGGCCGTCAGACCTTCGAACTGCACCACGACAAGCCGATCTCTCAGGACGGTGGT
GTGTATGACATGAACAACATCAGAGTGACCACACCTAAGCGACATATTGATATTCATCGGGGTAAGTAAA
AATGGAACTGAAACATAGTATTAGTGATTATACCGAGGCTGAATTTCTGGAGTTTGTTAAGAAAATCTTC
TCTCAGGGTCGTCTGGAAGAAACCCGTCCGCTGGTTGAAGAATTCGAACGTCTGACCGAACACCCGGACG
GTTCTGACCTGGTTTACTACCCGCGTGACGACCGTGAAGACTCTCCGGAAGGTATCGTTAAAGAGATCAA
AGAATGGCGAGCTGCTAACGGTAAGTCAGGATTTAAACAGGGCCTCGAGCACCACCACCACCACCACTGA
GATCCGGCTGCTAACAAAGCCCGAAAGGAAGCTGAGTTGGCTGCTGCCACCGCTGAGCAATAACTAGCAT
AACCCCTTGGGGCCTCTAAACGGGTCTTGAGGGGTTTTTTGCTGAAAGGAGGAACTATATCCGGATTGGC
GAATGGG
[124 nt withheld, positions 4418-4541]
C
[91 nt withheld, positions 4543-4633]
A
[49 nt withheld, positions 4635-4683]
CCTTTGACGTTGGAGTCCACGTTCTTTAATAGTGGACTCTTGTTCCAAACTGGAACAACACTCAACCCTA
TCTCGGTCTATTCTTTTGATTTATAAGGGATTTTGCCGATTTCGGCCTATTGGTTAAAAAATGAGCTGAT
TTAACAAAAATTTAACGCGAATTTTAACAAAATATTAACGCTTACAATTTAGGTGGCACTTTTCGGGGAA
ATGTGCGCGGAACCCCTATTTGTTTATTTTTCTAAATACATTCAAATATGTATCCGCTCATGAGACAATA
ACCCTGATAAATGCTTCAATAATATTGAAAAAGGAAGAGTATGAGTATTCAACATTTCCGTGTCGCCCTT
ATTCCCTTTTTTGCGGCATTTTGCCTTCCTGTTTTTGCTCACCCAGAAACGCTGGTGAAAGTAAAAGATG
CTGAAGATCAGTTGGGTGCACGAGTGGGTTACATCGAACTGGATCTCAACAGCGGTAAGATCCTTGAGAG
TTTTCGCCCCGAAGAACGTTTTCCAATGATGAGCACTTTTAAAGTTCTGCTATGTGGCGCGGTATTATCC
CGTATTGACGCCGGGCAAGAGCAACTCGGTCGCCGCATACACTATTCTCAGAATGACTTGGTTGAGTACT
CACCAGTCACAGAAAAGCATCTTACGGATGGCATGACAGTAAGAGAATTATGCAGTGCTGCCATAACCAT
GAGTGATAACACTGCGGCCAACTTACTTCTGACAACGATCGGAGGACCGAAGGAGCTAACCGCTTTTTTG
CACAACATGGGGGATCATGTAACTCGCCTTGATCGTTGGGAACCGGAGCTGAATGAAGCCATACCAAACG
ACGAGCGTGACACCACGATGCCTGCAGCAATGGCAACAACGTTGCGCAAACTATTAACTGGCGAACTACT
TACTCTAGCTTCCCGGCAACAATTAATAGACTGGATGGAGGCGGATAAAGTTGCAGGACCACTTCTGCGC
TCGGCCCTTCCGGCTGGCTGGTTTATTGCTGATAAATCTGGAGCCGGTGAGCGTGGGTCTCGCGGTATCA
TTGCAGCACTGGGGCCAGATGGTAAGCCCTCCCGTATCGTAGTTATCTACACGACGGGGAGTCAGGCAAC
TATGGATGAACGAAATAGACAGATCGCTGAGATAGGTGCCTCACTGATTAAGCATTGGTAACTGTCAGAC
CAAGTTTACTCATATATACTTTAGATTGATTTAAAACTTCATTTTTAATTTAAAAGGATCTAGGTGAAGA
TCCTTTTTGATAATCTCATGACCAAAATCCCTTAACGTGAGTTTTCGTTCCACTGAGCGTCAGACCCCGT
AGAAAAG
